>Addgene plasmid #24783 | pHLEGM4 | addgene partial sequence | sequence record 30902 | 24783 with GFP-R
AAGCTTCTCCTTTACTCATATGTATATCTCCTTCTTAAAGGATCCCCGGGTACCGAGCTCGAATTCGAGC
TCGGACCATCAAGCTTATTTTAATTATACTCTATCAATGATAGAGTGTCAATATTTTTTTTAGTTTTTCA
TGAACTCGAGGGGATCCAAATAAAAAACTAGTTTGACAAATAACTCTATCAATGATAGAGTGTCAACAAA
AAGGAGGAATTAATGATGTCTAGATTAGATAAAAGTAAAGTGATTAACAGCGCATTAGAGCTGCTTAATG
AGGTCGGAATCGAAGGTTTAACAACCCGTAAACTCGCCCAGAAGCTAGGTGTAGAGCAGCCTACATTGTA
TTGGCATGTAAAAAATAAGCGGGCTTTGCTCGACGCCTTAGCCATTGAGATGTTAGATAGGCACCATACT
CACTTTTGCCCTTTAGAAGGGGAAAGCTGGCAAGATTTTTTACGTAATAACGCTAAAAGTTTTAGATGTG
CTTTACTAAGTCATCGCGATGGAGCAAAAGTACATTTAGGTACACGGCCTACAGAAAAACAGTATGAAAC
TCTCGAAAATCAATTAGCCTTTTTATGCCAACAAGGTTTTTCACTAGAGAATGCATTATATGCACTCAGC
GCTGTGGGGCATTTTACTTTAGGTTGCGTATTGGAAGATCAAGAGCATCAAGTCGCTAAAGAAGAAAGGG
AAACACCTACTACTGATAGTATGCCGCCATTATTACGACAAGCTATCGAATTATTTGATCACCAAGGTGC
AGAGCCAGCCTTCTTATTCGGCCTTGAATTGATCATATGCGGATTAGAAAAACAACTTAAATGTGAA
