[The description below was written by a language model from this plasmid's Addgene catalogue record.]
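Description:
pHLEGM4 is a bacterial expression plasmid built on the pFLAME4 backbone and made as part of a tetracycline-inducible system for conditional gene expression in Mycobacterium tuberculosis and Mycobacterium smegmatis. It is propagated in a standard E. coli cloning strain under kanamycin selection. The record gives no copy number and no feature table, so the origins of replication, including whatever allows maintenance in mycobacteria, are not stated.

The insert, introduced by restriction cloning, is Ptet-Gfp-ASV: a tetracycline-responsive promoter driving a GFP reporter that carries an ASV degradation tag. ASV is one of the ssrA-type C-terminal tail variants that target a protein for proteolytic turnover. A GFP tagged this way is unstable, so fluorescence follows current promoter activity instead of building up over time. The record notes that parts of the plasmid came from other constructs, namely an unstable Gfp-LAA variant developed for kinetic studies of mycobacterial gene expression and a TetR repressor taken from a tetracycline-inducible system evaluated in Staphylococcus aureus. In such a system TetR binds operator sites in the promoter and keeps it silent until tetracycline or an analogue releases it. The named insert does not list TetR, however, so the record does not show clearly whether the repressor gene is carried on this plasmid or how it is expressed.

The construct appears intended as a reporter for characterising the tetracycline-regulated promoter in mycobacteria. The short-lived GFP would make it possible to follow both induction and shut-off of expression. The record describes the plasmid as not available to industry.
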