Addgene plasmid #24783: pHLEGM4
Depositing lab: Tanya Parish. Depositing organization: Queen Mary and Westfield College, University of London. Publication: Use of a tetracycline-inducible system for conditional expression in Mycobacterium tuberculosis and Mycobacterium smegmatis. Carroll P, Muttucumaru DG, Parish T. Appl Environ Microbiol. 2005 Jun . 71(6):3077-84. 10.1128/AEM.71.6.3077-3084.2005 PubMed 15933004.
Backbone
  Vector backbone: pFLAME4
  Vector type: Bacterial Expression
Growth in bacteria
  Bacterial resistance: Kanamycin, 50 μg/mL
  Growth temperature: 37°C
  Growth strain: DH5alpha
  Copy number: Unknown
Gene/Insert
  Gene/Insert name: Ptet-Gfp-ASV
  Cloning method: Restriction Enzyme
  Sequencing primers: 5′ n/a
Resource information
  A portion of this plasmid was derived from a plasmid made by: 1. Gfp-LAA obtained from Marian Blokpoel 2. TetR obtained from Ambrose Cheung
Terms and licenses: Academic/Nonprofit Terms; Industry Terms: Not Available to Industry
Depositor comments: 1.Blokpoel, M. C. J., R. O'Toole, M. J. Smeulders, and H. D. Williams. 2003. Development and application of unstable GFP variants to kinetic studies of mycobacterial gene expression. J. Microbiol. Methods 54:203-211. [PubMed] 2. 2.Bateman, B. T., N. P. Donegan, T. M. Jarry, M. Palma, and A. L. Cheung. 2001. Evaluation of a tetracycline-inducible promoter in Staphylococcus aureus in vitro and in vivo and its application in demonstrating the role of sigB in microcolony formation. Infect. Immun. 69:7851-7857. [PubMed]
How to cite: pHLEGM4 was a gift from Tanya Parish (Addgene plasmid # 24783 ; http://n2t.net/addgene:24783 ; RRID:Addgene_24783)
